>Addgene plasmid #191610 | E3_pENTR_L3-L2_NN_G1333-DddA11-N | addgene full sequence | sequence record 379111 | Addgene NGS Result
GATACCTACAGCGTGAGCTATGAGAAAGCGCCACGCTTCCCGAAGGGAGAAAGGCGGACAGGTATCCGGT
AAGCGGCAGGGTCGGAACAGGAGAGCGCACGAGGGAGCTTCCAGGGGGAAACGCCTGGTATCTTTATAGT
CCTGTCGGGTTTCGCCACCTCTGACTTGAGCGTCGATTTTTGTGATGCTCGTCAGGGGGGCGGAGCCTAT
GGAAAAACGCCAGCAACGCGGCCTTTTTACGGTTCCTGGCCTTTTGCTGGCCTTTTGCTCACATGTTCTT
TCCTGCGTTATCCCCTGATTCTGTGGATAACCGTATTACCGCCTTTGAGTGAGCTGATACCGCTCGCCGC
AGCCGAACGACCGAGCGCAGCGAGTCAGTGAGCGAGGAAGCGGAAGAGCGCCCAATACGCAAACCGCCTC
TCCCCGCGCGTTGGCCGATTCATTAATGCAGCTGGCACGACAGGTTTCCCGACTGGAAAGCGGGCAGTGA
GCGCAACGCAATTAATACGCGTACCGCTAGCCAGGAAGAGTTTGTAGAAACGCAAAAAGGCCATCCGTCA
GGATGGCCTTCTGCTTAGTTTGATGCCTGGCAGTTTATGGCGGGCGTCCTGCCCGCCACCCTCCGGGCCG
TTGCTTCACAACGTTCAAATCCGCTCCCGGCGGATTTGTCCTACTCAGGAGAGCGTTCACCGACAAACAA
CAGATAAAACGAAAGGCCCAGTCTTCCGACTGAGCCTTTCGTTTTATTTGATGCCTGGCAGTTCCCTACT
CTCGCGTTAACGCTAGCATGGATGTTTTCCCAGTCACGACGTTGTAAAACGACGGCCAGTCTTAAGCTCG
GGCCCCAAATAATGATTTTATTTTGACTGATAGTGACCTGTTCGTTGCAACAAATTGATGAGCAATGCTT
TTTTATAATGCCAACTTTGTATAATAAAGTTGATAAGGAGACCGCCGCTGCCAAGTTCGAGAGACAGCAC
ATGGACAGCATCGATATCGCCGATCTACGCACGCTCGGCTACAGCCAGCAGCAACAGGAGAAGATCAAAC
CGAAGGTTCGTTCGACAGTGGCGCAGCACCACGAGGCACTGGTCGGCCACGGGTTTACACACGCGCACAT
CGTTGCGTTAAGCCAACACCCGGCAGCGTTAGGGACCGTCGCTGTCAAGTATCAGGACATGATCGCAGCG
TTGCCAGAGGCGACACACGAAGCGATCGTTGGCGTCGGCAAACAGTGGTCCGGCGCACGCGCTCTGGAGG
CCTTGCTCACGGTGGCGGGAGAGTTGAGAGGTCCACCGTTACAGTTGGACACAGGCCAACTTCTCAAGAT
TGCAAAACGTGGCGGCGTGACCGCAGTGGAGGCAGTGCATGCATGGCGCAATGCACTGACGGGTGCCCCG
CTCAAGGAGACGGGCGCCGCTACAGGGCGCGTCCCATTCGCCATTCAGGCTGCGCAACTGTTGGGAAGGG
CGATCGGTGCGGGCCTCTTCGCTATTACGCCAGCTGGCGAAAGGGGGATGTGCTGCAAGGCGATTAAGTT
GGGTAACGCCAGGGTTTTCCCAGTCACGACGTTGTAAAACGACGGCCAGTGAGCGCGCGTAATACGACTC
ACTATAGGGCGAATTGGGTACCGGGCCCCCCCTCGAGGTCCTCCAGCTTTTGTTCCCTTTAGTGAGGGTT
AATTGCGCGCTTGGCGTAATCATGGTCATAGCTGTTTCCTGTGTGAAATTGTTATCCGCTCACAATTCCA
CACAACATACGAGCCGGAAGCATAAAGTGTAAAGCCTGGGGTGCCTAATGAGTGAGCTAACTCACATTAA
TTGCGTTGCGCTCACTGCCCGCTTTCCACCGGTCGTCTCCACCCCTGAGCAGGTAGTGGCTATTGCATCC
AACAACGGGGGCAGACCCGCACTGGAGTCAATTGTTGCCCAGTTATCTCGCCCTGATCCGGCGTTGGCCG
CGTTGACCAACGACCACCTCGTCGCCTTGGCCTGCCTCGGCGGGCGTCCTGCGCTGGATGCAGTGAAAAA
GGGATTGGGGGGATCTGGTAGCTATGCGTTAGGACCCTATCAGATTTCAGCTCCTCAATTGCCTGCCTAT
AATGGGCAAACTGTTGGCACCTTTTACTACGTCAATGATGCTGGAGGGTTAGAATCCAAGGTGTTCATAA
GTGGTGGTTCTGGAGGTAGTACGAATCTTTCGGACATCATAGAGAAGGAAACTGGAAAACAGCTCGTTAT
CCAAGAGAGCATTCTCATGTTGCCAGAAGAAGTTGAAGAGGTTATAGGCAACAAACCGGAATCTGACATT
CTGGTACATACCGCTTATGATGAGTCAACAGATGAGAACGTCATGCTTTTGACATCTGATGCACCAGAAT
ACAAACCTTGGGCACTTGTGATTCAGGATTCCAATGGTGAGAACAAGATCAAGATGCTATGATAACTCGA
GCGATCCTCTAGAACCCAGCTTTCTTGTACAAAGTTGGCATTATAAGAAAGCATTGCTTATCAATTTGTT
GCAACGAACAGGTCACTATCAGTCAAAATAAAATCATTATTTGCCATCCAGCTGCAGGGCGGCCGCGATA
TCCCCTATAGTGAGTCGTATTACATGGTCATAGCTGTTTCCTGGCAGCTCTGGCCCGTGTCTCAAAATCT
CTGATGTTACATTGCACAAGATAAAAATATATCATCATGAACAATAAAACTGTCTGCTTACATAAACAGT
AATACAAGGGGTGTTATGAGCCATATTCAACGGGAAACGTCGAGGCCGCGATTAAATTCCAACATGGATG
CTGATTTATATGGGTATAAATGGGCTCGCGATAATGTCGGGCAATCAGGTGCGACAATCTATCGCTTGTA
TGGGAAGCCCGATGCGCCAGAGTTGTTTCTGAAACATGGCAAAGGTAGCGTTGCCAATGATGTTACAGAT
GAGATGGTCAGACTAAACTGGCTGACGGAATTTATGCCTCTTCCGACCATCAAGCATTTTATCCGTACTC
CTGATGATGCATGGTTACTCACCACTGCGATCCCCGGAAAAACAGCATTCCAGGTATTAGAAGAATATCC
TGATTCAGGTGAAAATATTGTTGATGCGCTGGCAGTGTTCCTGCGCCGGTTGCATTCGATTCCTGTTTGT
AATTGTCCTTTTAACAGCGATCGCGTATTTCGCCTTGCTCAGGCGCAATCACGAATGAATAACGGTTTGG
TTGATGCGAGTGATTTTGATGACGAGCGTAATGGCTGGCCTGTTGAACAAGTCTGGAAAGAAATGCATAA
ACTTTTGCCATTCTCACCGGATTCAGTCGTCACTCATGGTGATTTCTCACTTGATAACCTTATTTTTGAC
GAGGGGAAATTAATAGGTTGTATTGATGTTGGACGAGTCGGAATCGCAGACCGATACCAGGATCTTGCCA
TCCTATGGAACTGCCTCGGTGAGTTTTCTCCTTCATTACAGAAACGGCTTTTTCAAAAATATGGTATTGA
TAATCCTGATATGAATAAATTGCAGTTTCATTTGATGCTCGATGAGTTTTTCTAATCAGAATTGGTTAAT
TGGTTGTAACACTGGCAGAGCATTACGCTGACTTGACGGGACGGCGCAAGCTCATGACCAAAATCCCTTA
ACGTGAGTTACGCGTCGTTCCACTGAGCGTCAGACCCCGTAGAAAAGATCAAAGGATCTTCTTGAGATCC
TTTTTTTCTGCGCGTAATCTGCTGCTTGCAAACAAAAAAACCACCGCTACCAGCGGTGGTTTGTTTGCCG
GATCAAGAGCTACCAACTCTTTTTCCGAAGGTAACTGGCTTCAGCAGAGCGCAGATACCAAATACTGTTC
TTCTAGTGTAGCCGTAGTTAGGCCACCACTTCAAGAACTCTGTAGCACCGCCTACATACCTCGCTCTGCT
AATCCTGTTACCAGTGGCTGCTGCCAGTGGCGATAAGTCGTGTCTTACCGGGTTGGACTCAAGACGATAG
TTACCGGATAAGGCGCAGCGGTCGGGCTGAACGGGGGGTTCGTGCACACAGCCCAGCTTGGAGCGAACGA
CCTACACCGAACTGA
Features (pLannotate 1.2.2; 21 found; start..end, strand, type, name):
    398..490     +  CDS            lacI (fragment): lac repressor; lacI; The lac repressor binds to the lac operator to inhibit transcription in E. coli. This inhibition can be relieved by adding lactose or isopropyl-β-D-thiogalactopyranoside (IPTG).
    545..572     -  terminator     rrnB T2 terminator: transcription terminator T2 from the E. coli rrnB gene
    704..747     +  terminator     rrnB T1 terminator: Escherichia coli rrnB; transcription terminator T1 from the E. coli rrnB gene
    794..830     -  CDS            lacZα (fragment): LacZα fragment of β-galactosidase; lacZ fragment
    847..942     +  protein_bind   attL3: mutant version of attL; recombination site for the Gateway® LR reaction LR Clonase™
   1002..1412    +  CDS            avrXa10 (fragment): AVX10_XANOO - Experimental evidence at protein level: Swiss-Prot protein existence level 1. Avirulence protein. Induces the hypersensitive response (HR)in rice plants carrying the resistance gene Xa10. Activity depends on the presence of the core repeat domains; replacement with repeat domains from other proteins (AvrBs3 of X.euvesicatoria (AC P14727) or AvrXa7 of this organism) does not elicit the HR. Probably acts as a transcription factor in its host plant (rice) to induce plant resistance or disease. From Xanthomonas oryzae pv. oryzae.
   1414..1432    -  rep_origin     f1 ori (fragment): f1 bacteriophage origin of replication; arrow indicates direction of (+) strand synthesis
   1437..1592    -  CDS            lacZα (fragment): LacZα fragment of β-galactosidase; lacZ fragment
   1600..1618    +  promoter       T7 promoter: promoter for bacteriophage T7 RNA polymerase
   1627..1650    -  misc_feature   MCS (fragment): pBluescript multiple cloning site
   1666..1684    -  promoter       T3 promoter: promoter for bacteriophage T3 RNA polymerase
   1729..1745    -  protein_bind   lac operator: The lac repressor binds to the lac operator to inhibit transcription in E. coli. This inhibition can be relieved by adding lactose or isopropyl-β-D-thiogalactopyranoside (IPTG). lac repressor encoded by lacI
   1753..1783    -  promoter       lac promoter: promoter for the E. coli lac operon
   1798..1819    -  protein_bind   CAP binding site: CAP binding activates transcription in the presence of cAMP. E. coli catabolite activator protein
   1918..2037    +  CDS            avrBs3 (fragment): AVRB3_XANEU - Experimental evidence at protein level: Swiss-Prot protein existence level 1. Avirulence protein. Acts as a transcription factor in C.annuum plants. In susceptible plants lacking the Bs3 resistance gene induces expression of a number of genes, including genes homologous to a family of auxin-induced genes, alpha-expansin genes, pectate lyase, anthocyanidin glucoside rhamnosyl transferase and at least one transcription factor, UPA20. Their expression leads to plant hypertrophy in mesophyll cells, probably mainly mediated by UPA20 (PubMed:17962565). In resistant plants induces the h
   2038..2178    +  CDS            dddA (fragment): DDDA_BURC1 - Experimental evidence at protein level: Swiss-Prot protein existence level 1. Toxic component of a toxin-immunity protein module, which functions as a cellular contact-dependent growth inhibition (CDI) system. CDI modules allow bacteria to communicate with and inhibit the growth of closely related neighboring bacteria in a contact-dependent fashion. Bacteria that have this module inhibit or kill bacteria without it, giving them a growth advantage. Probably specifically inhibited by cognate immunity protein DddI (Probable). The C-terminal 163 residue fragment has double-stranded DN
   2191..2439    +  CDS            UGI: UNGI_BPPB2 - Experimental evidence at protein level: Swiss-Prot protein existence level 1. This protein binds specifically and reversibly to the host uracil-DNA glycosylase, preventing removal of uracil residues from PBS2 DNA by the host uracil-excision repair system. From Bacillus phage PBS2 (Bacteriophage PBS2).
   2464..2563    -  protein_bind   attL2: mutant version of attL; recombination site for the Gateway® LR reaction LR Clonase™
   2594..2612    -  promoter       T7 promoter: promoter for bacteriophage T7 RNA polymerase
   2746..3555    +  CDS            KanR: aminoglycoside phosphotransferase; aph(3')-Ia; confers resistance to kanamycin in bacteria or G418 (Geneticin®) in eukaryotes
   3702..215     +  rep_origin     ori (across the origin): high-copy-number ColE1/pMB1/pBR322/pUC origin of replication
