[The description below was written by a language model from this plasmid's Addgene catalogue record and pLannotate feature annotations shown in this document.]
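Description:
E3_pENTR_L3-L2_NN_G1333-DddA11-N is a 4,075 nt Multisite Gateway entry clone used to assemble ptpTALECD_v2mod vectors, TALE-guided cytidine deaminase base editors. The record does not state the target organism or organelle. The plasmid is propagated in E. coli at high copy from a ColE1/pUC-type origin and selected with kanamycin through an aph(3')-Ia (KanR) cassette. The rrnB T1 and T2 terminators lie upstream of the Gateway cassette, as is typical of pENTR-style backbones, where they insulate the insert from read-through transcription. The catalogue lists the backbone as "PINII", which is not reflected in any annotated feature.

The payload lies between attL3 and attL2 sites, so an LR Clonase reaction can move it, together with other entry clones, into a destination vector in a defined order and orientation. No plant or eukaryotic promoter is annotated in the cassette, so expression signals presumably come from other components of the assembly.

The insert is a synthetic scaffold for one "hand" of the editor. It begins with a TALE N-terminal region, annotated by homology to AvrXa10, and resumes with a TALE C-terminal segment, annotated as AvrBs3-like; the catalogue attributes both to platinum TALEN. That segment is followed directly by the N-terminal half of the evolved double-stranded DNA cytidine deaminase DddA11, which the name indicates is split at G1333. A uracil glycosylase inhibitor (UGI) comes next, protecting the deaminated base from excision repair.

Between the two TALE termini is a pBluescript-derived lacZα stuffer, with lac promoter and operator, T7 and T3 promoters and an MCS fragment. It likely serves as a placeholder to be replaced by a custom TALE repeat array, with possible blue/white screening, though the record does not say so. "NN" in the name may refer to a repeat variable di-residue, but this is also not explained.
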