Addgene plasmid #191610: E3_pENTR_L3-L2_NN_G1333-DddA11-N
Purpose: ptpTALECD_v2mod vector assembly, Entry clone 1 with attL2 and L3
Depositing lab: Shin-ichi Arimura. Depositing organization: The University of Tokyo.
Backbone
  Vector backbone: PINII
  Vector type: Other
Growth in bacteria
  Bacterial resistance: Kanamycin, 50 μg/mL
  Growth temperature: 37°C
  Growth strain: DH5alpha
  Copy number: High Copy
Gene/Insert
  Gene/Insert name: C- and N termini of platinum TALEN, a half of the evolved DddA (DddA11), and a uracil glycosylase inhibitor
  Species: Synthetic
  Cloning method: Ligation Independent Cloning
Terms and licenses: Academic/Nonprofit Terms; Industry Terms: Not Available to Industry
Depositor comments: Multisite Gateway entry vector to express one hand of pTALECD_v2mod-UGI
How to cite: E3_pENTR_L3-L2_NN_G1333-DddA11-N was a gift from Shin-ichi Arimura (Addgene plasmid # 191610 ; http://n2t.net/addgene:191610 ; RRID:Addgene_191610)
